Addgene plasmid #246268: pCAGGS-3HA-Rab3ip
Purpose: Rab8 GAP
Depositing lab: Ryohei Yasuda. Depositing organization: Max Planck Florida Institute. Publication: Rab10 inactivation promotes AMPAR trafficking and spine enlargement during long-term potentiation. Wang J, Nishiyama J, Parra-Bueno P, Okaz E, Oz G, Liu X, Watabe T, Suponitsky-Kroyter I, McGraw TE, Szatmari EM, Yasuda R. Elife. 2025 Sep 23;13:RP103879. doi: 10.7554/eLife.103879. PubMed 40986440.
Backbone
  Vector backbone: pCAGGS
  Backbone size w/o insert (bp): 4770
  Vector type: Mammalian Expression
Growth in bacteria
  Bacterial resistance: Ampicillin, 100 μg/mL
  Growth temperature: 37°C
  Growth strain: DH5alpha
  Copy number: High Copy
Gene/Insert
  Gene/Insert name: 3HA-Rab3ip (alt names: Rabin 8; Rabin-3)
  Species: R. norvegicus (rat)
  Insert size (bp): 1485
  Entrez Gene: Rab3ip (a.k.a. RABIN3)
  Promoter: CAG
  Tag / fusion protein: 3HA (N terminal on insert)
  Cloning method: Restriction Enzyme; 5′ cloning site Unknown (unknown if destroyed)
Terms and licenses: Academic/Nonprofit Terms; Industry Terms: Not Available to Industry
How to cite: pCAGGS-3HA-Rab3ip was a gift from Ryohei Yasuda (Addgene plasmid # 246268 ; http://n2t.net/addgene:246268 ; RRID:Addgene_246268)
