[The description below was written by a language model from this plasmid's Addgene catalogue record and pLannotate feature annotations shown in this document.]
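Description:
pCAGGS-3HA-Rab3ip is a mammalian expression plasmid built on the pCAGGS backbone, carrying rat Rab3ip (also called Rabin8 or Rabin3) with an N-terminal triple HA epitope tag. The full sequenced record is 6,255 nt, consistent with the stated backbone and insert sizes. It is propagated in E. coli through a high-copy ColE1/pUC-type origin and selected with ampicillin via the β-lactamase gene and its native promoter. The backbone also retains remnants of lac regulatory sequences (lac promoter, operator, CAP site and small lacI fragments) and a short SV40 segment that includes the SV40 origin, which can support episomal replication in cells expressing large T antigen. No mammalian selection marker is annotated, so the plasmid appears suited to transient expression.

Expression is driven by the composite CAG promoter: the CMV immediate-early enhancer, the chicken β-actin promoter, and a chimeric chicken β-actin/rabbit β-globin intron. Together these give strong, broadly active transcription in mammalian cells. The annotated Rab3ip coding sequence follows the HA tag region, of which the annotation tool recognised only a fragment, and transcripts terminate at a rabbit β-globin polyadenylation signal. The tag allows detection or immunoprecipitation of the protein with anti-HA antibodies.

The catalogue purpose line calls the construct a "Rab8 GAP", but the feature annotation describes Rab3ip as a guanine nucleotide exchange factor that activates Rab8A and Rab8B by promoting GDP-to-GTP exchange. The two descriptions conflict, and the GEF role is the one supported by the protein annotation. The associated publication concerns Rab signalling in AMPA receptor trafficking and dendritic spine enlargement during long-term potentiation, which suggests the plasmid was used to manipulate Rab8 activity in that setting.
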