Features (pLannotate 1.2.2; 18 found; start..end, strand, type, name):
     19..398     +  enhancer       CMV enhancer: human cytomegalovirus immediate early enhancer
    400..676     +  promoter       chicken β-actin promoter: No description available
    677..1697    +  intron         chimeric intron: chimera between introns from chicken β-actin and rabbit β-globin
   1695..1751    +  CDS            HBB (fragment): HBB_LEPEU - Experimental evidence at protein level: Swiss-Prot protein existence level 1. Involved in oxygen transport from the lung to the various peripheral tissues. From Lepus europaeus (European hare).
   1839..1864    +  CDS            3xHA (fragment): three tandem HA epitope tags
   1878..3257    +  CDS            Rab3ip: RAB3I_RAT - Also known as Rabin3, Rabin8. Experimental evidence at protein level: Swiss-Prot protein existence level 1. Guanine nucleotide exchange factor (GEF) which may activate RAB8A and RAB8B (PubMed:12221131). Promotes the exchange of GDP to GTP, converting inactive GDP-bound Rab proteins into their active GTP-bound form (PubMed:12221131). Mediates the release of GDP from RAB8A and RAB8B but not from RAB3A or RAB5 (By similarity). Modulates actin organization and promotes polarized transport of RAB8A-specific vesicles to the cell surface (PubMed:12221131). Together with RAB11A, RAB8A, the
   3352..3407    +  polyA_signal   β-globin poly(A) signal: rabbit β-globin polyadenylation signal (Gil and Proudfoot, 1987)
   3792..3808    -  protein_bind   lac operator: The lac repressor binds to the lac operator to inhibit transcription in E. coli. This inhibition can be relieved by adding lactose or isopropyl-β-D-thiogalactopyranoside (IPTG). lac repressor encoded by lacI
   3816..3846    -  promoter       lac promoter: promoter for the E. coli lac operon
   3861..3882    -  protein_bind   CAP binding site: CAP binding activates transcription in the presence of cAMP. E. coli catabolite activator protein
   3895..3934    -  CDS            lacI (fragment): lac repressor; lacI; The lac repressor binds to the lac operator to inhibit transcription in E. coli. This inhibition can be relieved by adding lactose or isopropyl-β-D-thiogalactopyranoside (IPTG).
   3941..3963    +  promoter       SV40 promoter (fragment): SV40 enhancer and early promoter
   3987..4122    +  rep_origin     SV40 ori: SV40 origin of replication
   4142..4263    +  polyA_signal   SV40 poly(A) signal: SV40 polyadenylation signal
   4278..4332    -  CDS            lacI (fragment): lac repressor; lacI; The lac repressor binds to the lac operator to inhibit transcription in E. coli. This inhibition can be relieved by adding lactose or isopropyl-β-D-thiogalactopyranoside (IPTG).
   4515..5103    -  rep_origin     ori: high-copy-number ColE1/pMB1/pBR322/pUC origin of replication
   5274..6134    -  CDS            AmpR: β-lactamase; bla; confers resistance to ampicillin, carbenicillin, and related antibiotics
   6135..6239    -  promoter       AmpR promoter: bla
>Addgene plasmid #246268 | pCAGGS-3HA-Rab3ip | addgene full sequence | sequence record 488616 | Addgene NGS Result
GTGCCACCTGGGTCGATCGACATTGATTATTGACTAGTTATTAATAGTAATCAATTACGGGGTCATTAGT
TCATAGCCCATATATGGAGTTCCGCGTTACATAACTTACGGTAAATGGCCCGCCTGGCTGACCGCCCAAC
GACCCCCGCCCATTGACGTCAATAATGACGTATGTTCCCATAGTAACGCCAATAGGGACTTTCCATTGAC
GTCAATGGGTGGAGTATTTACGGTAAACTGCCCACTTGGCAGTACATCAAGTGTATCATATGCCAAGTAC
GCCCCCTATTGACGTCAATGACGGTAAATGGCCCGCCTGGCATTATGCCCAGTACATGACCTTATGGGAC
TTTCCTACTTGGCAGTACATCTACGTATTAGTCATCGCTATTACCATGGTCGAGGTGAGCCCCACGTTCT
GCTTCACTCTCCCCATCTCCCCCCCCTCCCCACCCCCAATTTTGTATTTATTTATTTTTTAATTATTTTG
TGCAGCGATGGGGGCGGGGGGGGGGGGGGGCGCGCGCCAGGCGGGGCGGGGCGGGGCGAGGGGCGGGGCG
GGGCGAGGCGGAGAGGTGCGGCGGCAGCCAATCAGAGCGGCGCGCTCCGAAAGTTTCCTTTTATGGCGAG
GCGGCGGCGGCGGCGGCCCTATAAAAAGCGAAGCGCGCGGCGGGCGGGAGTCGCTGCGCGCTGCCTTCGC
CCCGTGCCCCGCTCCGCCGCCGCCTCGCGCCGCCCGCCCCGGCTCTGACTGACCGCGTTACTCCCACAGG
TGAGCGGGCGGGACGGCCCTTCTCCTCCGGGCTGTAATTAGCGCTTGGTTTAATGACGGCTTGTTTCTTT
TCTGTGGCTGCGTGAAAGCCTTGAGGGGCTCCGGGAGGGCCCTTTGTGCGGGGGGAGCGGCTCGGGGGGT
GCGTGCGTGTGTGTGTGCGTGGGGAGCGCCGCGTGCGGCTCCGCGCTGCCCGGCGGCTGTGAGCGCTGCG
GGCGCGGCGCGGGGCTTTGTGCGCTCCGCAGTGTGCGCGAGGGGAGCGCGGCCGGGGGCGGTGCCCCGCG
GTGCGGGGGGGGCTGCGAGGGGAACAAAGGCTGCGTGCGGGGTGTGTGCGTGGGGGGGTGAGCAGGGGGT
GTGGGCGCGTCGGTCGGGCTGCAACCCCCCCTGCACCCCCCTCCCCGAGTTGCTGAGCACGGCCCGGCTT
CGGGTGCGGGGCTCCGTACGGGGCGTGGCGCGGGGCTCGCCGTGCCGGGCGGGGGGTGGCGGCAGGTGGG
GGTGCCGGGCGGGGCGGGGCCGCCTCGGGCCGGGGAGGGCTCGGGGGAGGGGCGCGGCGGCCCCCGGAGC
GCCGGCGGCTGTCGAGGCGCGGCGAGCCGCAGCCATTGCCTTTTATGGTAATCGTGCGAGAGGGCGCAGG
GACTTCCTTTGTCCCAAATCTGTGCGGAGCCGAAATCTGGGAGGCGCCGCCGCACCCCCTCTAGCGGGCG
CGGGGCGAAGCGGTGCGGCGCCGGCAGGAAGGAAATGGGCGGGGAGGGCCTTCGTGCGTCGCCGCGCCGC
CGTCCCCTTCTCCCTCTCCAGCCTCGGGGCTGTCCGCGGGGGGACGGCTGCCTTCGGGGGGGACGGGGCA
GGGCGGGGTTCGGCTTCTGGCGTGTGACCGGCGGCTCTAGCTAGAGCCTCTGCTAACCATGTTCATGCCT
TCTTCTTTTTCCTACAGCTCCTGGGCAACGTGCTGGTTATTGTGCTGTCTCATCATTTTGGCAAAGAATT
CGCTAGCGCTACCGGTGCCACCATGGCATACCCTTATGACGTACCAGATTACGCGGGATATCCCTACGAT
GTCCCCGATTACGCGCGTTATCCATATGACGTCCCGGACTATGCCGAATTCCTCGAGATGGCTAACGACC
CCTTAGAAGGTTTCCATGAAGTGAACCTCGCTTCGCCTACCTCTCCAGACCTTCTTGGTGTGTGTGACCC
GGGAACCCAAGAGCAGACTACCTCCCCGAGCGTCATCTACCGGCCACACCCTTCGACGTTGTGCTCTGCC
ACTATCCAGGCCAATGCCTTAAATCTTTCTGACCTTCCCACACAGCCTGTGTATTCATCCCCGAGGCATT
TAAACTGTGCAGAAATATCTAACATCAGCATTCATGTTCCAGAGCCAGCATCATCGGTAGCCTCTGAGGT
GGCAGCAGGGCTCACGAGGTTCACCTCAAGGAAGGACAGCTGCAACGCAGAGAGGGAGTTTCTGCAGGGC
GCCACCGTCACAGAGGCTTCTGCTGGCAACGATGACATCTTTGGGTTGAGCACGGATAGCCTGTCCCGTT
TACGGAGCCCATCTGTTCTGGAAGTTAGAGAGAAGGGCTACGAAAGGTTAAAAGAAGAACTTGCAAAAGC
TCAGAGGGAATTGAAGTTAAAAGATGAAGAATGTGAGAGACTTTCGAAAGTGCGAGATCAACTTGGGCAG
GAGTTGGAAGAACTCACAGCTAGTTTATTTGAGGAAGCTCACAAGATGGTGAGAGAGGCGAACGTCAAGC
AGGCCACTGCAGAAAAGCAGCTGAAGGAAGCTCAAGGGAAAATTGATGTGCTTCAAGCCGAAGTGGCTGC
GCTGAAGACACTCGTACTGTCCAGTTCTCCAACATCGCCTACGCAGGAGCCTCTGGCGGCTGGAAAGACG
CCCTTTAAAAGGGGGCACACACGGAACAAAAGTACAAGCAGTGCTATGAGTGGCAGCCACCAGGACTTCA
GTGCGATCCAGCCAATCGTAAAAGACTGCAGAGAGGCCGATCTATCGCTGTATAATGAGTTCAGGTCTTG
GAAGGATGAGCCCACAATGGACAGAACATGTCCCTTCCTAGACAAAATCTATCAGGAGGATATCTTTCCA
TGCTTAACATTCGCGAAAAGTGAGTTGGCTTCAGCTGTTCTGGAGGCCGTGGAGAACAACACTCTAAGCA
TCGAGCCGGTAGGGTTGCAGCCCATCCGCTTCGTGAAGGCTTCCGCGGTGGAGTGCGGAGGGCCAAAAAA
GTGTGCTCTCACTGGCCAGAGTAAGCCCTGTAAGCACAGGATTAAACTAGGGGACTCCAGCAGCTATTAC
TACATCTCTCCGGTTTGCAGATACCGGATCACTTCTGTATGTAACTTTTTTACATACATTCGATATATTC
AGCAGGGACTTGTGAAACAGCAGGATGTTGATCAGATGTTCTGGGAAGTTATGCAACTAAGAAAGGAGAT
GTCGTTGGCAAAGCTGGGATATTTCAAAGAAGAACTCTGAGCGGCCGCGACTCTAGAGTCGACGGATCTT
TTTCCCTCTGCCAAAAATTATGGGGACATCATGAAGCCCCTTGAGCATCTGACTTCTGGCTAATAAAGGA
AATTTATTTTCATTGCAATAGTGTGTTGGAATTTTTTGTGTCTCTCACTCGGAAGGACATATGGGAGGGC
AAATCATTTAAAACATCAGAATGAGTATTTGGTTTAGAGTTTGGCAACATATGCCCATATGCTGGCTGCC
ATGAACAAAGGTTGGCTATAAAGAGGTCATCAGTATATGAAACAGCCCCCTGCTGTCCATTCCTTATTCC
ATAGAAAAGCCTTGACTTGAGGTTAGATTTTTTTTATATTTTGTTTTGTGTTATTTTTTTCTTTAACATC
CCTAAAATTTTCCTTACATGTTTTACTAGCCAGATTTTTCCTCCTCTCCTGACTACTCCCAGTCATAGCT
GTCCCTCTTCTCTTATGGAGATCCCTCGACCTGCAGCCCAAGCTTGGCGTAATCATGGTCATAGCTGTTT
CCTGTGTGAAATTGTTATCCGCTCACAATTCCACACAACATACGAGCCGGAAGCATAAAGTGTAAAGCCT
GGGGTGCCTAATGAGTGAGCTAACTCACATTAATTGCGTTGCGCTCACTGCCCGCTTTCCAGTCGGGAAA
CCTGTCGTGCCAGCGGATACGCATCTCAATTAGTCAGCAACCATAGTCCCGCCCCTAACTCCGCCCATCC
CGCCCCTAACTCCGCCCAGTTCCGCCCATTCTCCGCCCCATGGCTGACTAATTTTTTTTATTTATGCAGA
GGCCGAGGCCGCCTCGGCCTCTGAGCTATTCCAGAAGTAGTGAGGAGGCTTTTTTGGAGGCCTAGGCTTT
TGCAAAAAGCTAACTTGTTTATTGCAGCTTATAATGGTTACAAATAAAGCAATAGCATCACAAATTTCAC
AAATAAAGCATTTTTTTCACTGCATTCTAGTTGTGGTTTGTCCAAACTCATCAATGTATCTTATCATGTC
TCGATCCGCTGCATTAATGAATCGGCCAACGCGCGGGGAGAGGCGGTTTGCGTATTGGGCGCTCTTCCGC
TTCCTCGCTCACTGACTCGCTGCGCTCGGTCGTTCGGCTGCGGCGAGCGGTATCAGCTCACTCAAAGGCG
GTAATACGGTTATCCACAGAATCAGGGGATAACGCAGGAAAGAACATGTGAGCAAAAGGCCAGCAAAAGG
CCAGGAACCGTAAAAAGGCCGCGTTGCTGGCGTTTTTCCATAGGCTCCGCCCCCCTGACGAGCATCACAA
AAATCGACGCTCAAGTCAGAGGTGGCGAAACCCGACAGGACTATAAAGATACCAGGCGTTTCCCCCTGGA
AGCTCCCTCGTGCGCTCTCCTGTTCCGACCCTGCCGCTTACCGGATACCTGTCCGCCTTTCTCCCTTCGG
GAAGCGTGGCGCTTTCTCATAGCTCACGCTGTAGGTATCTCAGTTCGGTGTAGGTCGTTCGCTCCAAGCT
GGGCTGTGTGCACGAACCCCCCGTTCAGCCCGACCGCTGCGCCTTATCCGGTAACTATCGTCTTGAGTCC
AACCCGGTAAGACACGACTTATCGCCACTGGCAGCAGCCACTGGTAACAGGATTAGCAGAGCGAGGTATG
TAGGCGGTGCTACAGAGTTCTTGAAGTGGTGGCCTAACTACGGCTACACTAGAAGAACAGTATTTGGTAT
CTGCGCTCTGCTGAAGCCAGTTACCTTCGGAAAAAGAGTTGGTAGCTCTTGATCCGGCAAACAAACCACC
GCTGGTAGCGGTGGTTTTTTTGTTTGCAAGCAGCAGATTACGCGCAGAAAAAAAGGATCTCAAGAAGATC
CTTTGATCTTTTCTACGGGGTCTGACGCTCAGTGGAACGAAAACTCACGTTAAGGGATTTTGGTCATGAG
ATTATCAAAAAGGATCTTCACCTAGATCCTTTTAAATTAAAAATGAAGTTTTAAATCAATCTAAAGTATA
TATGAGTAAACTTGGTCTGACAGTTACCAATGCTTAATCAGTGAGGCACCTATCTCAGCGATCTGTCTAT
TTCGTTCATCCATAGTTGCCTGACTCCCCGTCGTGTAGATAACTACGATACGGGAGGGCTTACCATCTGG
CCCCAGTGCTGCAATGATACCGCGAGACCCACGCTCACCGGCTCCAGATTTATCAGCAATAAACCAGCCA
GCCGGAAGGGCCGAGCGCAGAAGTGGTCCTGCAACTTTATCCGCCTCCATCCAGTCTATTAATTGTTGCC
GGGAAGCTAGAGTAAGTAGTTCGCCAGTTAATAGTTTGCGCAACGTTGTTGCCATTGCTACAGGCATCGT
GGTGTCACGCTCGTCGTTTGGTATGGCTTCATTCAGCTCCGGTTCCCAACGATCAAGGCGAGTTACATGA
TCCCCCATGTTGTGCAAAAAAGCGGTTAGCTCCTTCGGTCCTCCGATCGTTGTCAGAAGTAAGTTGGCCG
CAGTGTTATCACTCATGGTTATGGCAGCACTGCATAATTCTCTTACTGTCATGCCATCCGTAAGATGCTT
TTCTGTGACTGGTGAGTACTCAACCAAGTCATTCTGAGAATAGTGTATGCGGCGACCGAGTTGCTCTTGC
CCGGCGTCAATACGGGATAATACCGCGCCACATAGCAGAACTTTAAAAGTGCTCATCATTGGAAAACGTT
CTTCGGGGCGAAAACTCTCAAGGATCTTACCGCTGTTGAGATCCAGTTCGATGTAACCCACTCGTGCACC
CAACTGATCTTCAGCATCTTTTACTTTCACCAGCGTTTCTGGGTGAGCAAAAACAGGAAGGCAAAATGCC
GCAAAAAAGGGAATAAGGGCGACACGGAAATGTTGAATACTCATACTCTTCCTTTTTCAATATTATTGAA
GCATTTATCAGGGTTATTGTCTCATGAGCGGATACATATTTGAATGTATTTAGAAAAATAAACAAATAGG
GGTTCCGCGCACATTTCCCCGAAAA
